>Addgene plasmid #57130 | mPA-GFP-EB3-7 | depositor partial sequence | sequence record 88273 | insert sequence
GATCCGCTAGCGCTACCGGACTCAGATCTCGAGCTCAAGCTTCGAATTCTGCAGTCGACTGCCACCATGG
CCGTCAATGTGTACTCCACATCTGTGACCAGTGAAAATCTGAGTCGCCATGATATGCTTGCATGGGTCAA
CGACTCCCTGCACCTCAACTATACCAAGATAGAACAGCTTTGTTCAGGGGCAGCCTACTGCCAGTTCATG
GACATGCTCTTCCCCGGCTGTGTGCACTTGAGGAAAGTGAAGTTCCAGGCCAAACTAGAGCATGAATACA
TCCACAACTTCAAGGTGCTGCAAGCAGCTTTCAAGAAGATGGGTGTTGACAAAATCATTCCTGTAGAGAA
ATTAGTGAAAGGAAAATTCCAAGATAATTTTGAGTTTATTCAGTGGTTTAAGAAATTCTTTGACGCAAAC
TATGATGGAAAGGATTACAACCCTCTGCTGGCGCGGCAGGGCCAGGACGTAGCGCCACCTCCTAACCCAG
GTGATCAGATCTTCAACAAATCCAAGAAACTCATTGGCACAGCAGTTCCACAGAGGACGTCCCCCACAGG
CCCAAAAAACATGCAGACCTCTGGCCGGCTGAGCAATGTGGCCCCCCCCTGCATTCTCCGGAAGAATCCT
CCATCAGCCCGAAATGGCGGCCATGAGACTGATGCCCAAATTCTTGAACTCAACCAACAGCTGGTGGACT
TGAAGCTGACAGTGGATGGGCTGGAGAAGGAACGTGACTTCTACTTCAGCAAACTTCGTGACATCGAGCT
CATCTGCCAGGAGCATGAAAGTGAAAACAGCCCTGTTATCTCAGGCATCATTGGCATCCTCTATGCCACA
GAGGAAGGATTCGCACCCCCTGAGGACGATGAGATTGAAGAGCATCAACAAGAAGACCAGGACGAGTACC
TGGATCCACCGGTCGCCACCATGGTGAGCAAGGGCGAGGAGCTGTTCACCGGGGTGGTGCCCATCCTGGT
CGAGCTGGACGGCGACGTAAACGGCCACAAGTTCAGCGTGTCCGGCGAGGGCGAGGGCGATGCCACCTAC
GGCAAGCTGACCCTGAAGTTCATCTGCACCACCGGCAAGCTGCCCGTGCCCTGGCCCACCCTCGTGACCA
CCTTCAGCTACGGCGTGCAGTGCTTCAGCCGCTACCCCGACCACATGAAGCAGCACGACTTCTTCAAGTC
CGCCATGCCCGAAGGCTACGTCCAGGAGCGCACCATCTTCTTCAAGGACGACGGCAACTACAAGACCCGC
GCCGAGGTGAAGTTCGAGGGCGACACCCTGGTGAACCGCATCGAGCTGAAGGGCATCGACTTCAAGGAGG
ACGGCAACATCCTGGGGCACAAGCTGGAGTACAACTACAACAGCCACAACGTCTATATCATGGCCGACAA
GCAGAAGAACGGCATCAAGGCCAACTTCAAGATCCGCCACAACATCGAGGACGGCAGCGTGCAGCTCGCC
GACCACTACCAGCAGAACACCCCCATCGGCGACGGCCCCGTGCTGCTGCCCGACAACCACTACCTGAGCC
ACCAGTCCAAGCTGAGCAAAGACCCCAACGAGAAGCGCGATCACATGGTCCTGCTGGAGTTCGTGACCGC
CGCCGGGATCACTCTCGGCATGGACGAGCTGTACAAGTAAAGCGGCCGCGACTCTAGATCATAATCAGCC
ATACCAC
