>Addgene plasmid #57130 | mPA-GFP-EB3-7 | addgene partial sequence | sequence record 134046 | EGFP-N 5'-CGTCGCCGTCCAGCTCGACCAG-3'
TCACCATGGTGGCGACCGGTGGATCCAGGTACTCGTCCTGGTCTTCTTGTTGATGCTCTTCAATCTCATC
GTCCTCAGGGGGTGCGAATCCTTCCTCTGTGGCATAGAGGATGCCAATGATGCCTGAGATAACAGGGCTG
TTTTCACTTTCATGCTCCTGGCAGATGAGCTCGATGTCACGAAGTTTGCTGAAGTAGAAGTCACGTTCCT
TCTCCAGCCCATCCACTGTCAGCTTCAAGTCCACCAGCTGTTGGTTGAGTTCAAGAATTTGGGCATCAGT
CTCATGGCCGCCATTTCGGGCTGATGGAGGATTCTTCCGGAGAATGCAGGGGGGGGCCACATTGCTCAGC
CGGCCAGAGGTCTGCATGTTTTTTGGGCCTGTGGGGGACGTCCTCTGTGGAACTGCTGTGCCAATGAGTT
TCTTGGATTTGTTGAAGATCTGATCACCTGGGTTAGGAGGTGGCGCTACGTCCTGGCCCTGCCGCGCCAG
CAGAGGGTTGTAATCCTTTCCATCATAGTTTGCGTCAAAGAATTTCTTAAACCACTGAATAAACTCAAAA
TTATCTTGGAATTTTCCTTTCACTAATTTCTCTACAGGAATGATTTTGTCAACACCCATCTTCTTGAAAG
CTGCTTGCAGCACCTTGAAGTTGTGGATGTATTCATGCTCTAGTTTGGCCTGGAACTTCACTTTCCTCAA
GTGCACACAGCCGG
