[The description below was written by a language model from this plasmid's Addgene catalogue record.]
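Description:
mPA-GFP-EB3-7 is a mammalian expression plasmid built on an mPA-GFP backbone of about 4.75 kb (excluding the insert). It is designed to express human EB3 (MAPRE3, microtubule-associated protein RP/EB family member 3) as a fusion with monomeric photoactivatable GFP. The plasmid is maintained at high copy in E. coli under kanamycin selection. It also carries a neomycin resistance marker, so transfected mammalian cells can be selected with G418. The record does not include a feature table, so the origin of replication and the exact layout of the resistance cassette are not documented here. The listed sequencing primers point to a CMV promoter upstream and an SV40 polyadenylation signal downstream of the fusion cassette.

Expression of the fusion is driven by the CMV promoter, a strong constitutive promoter in most mammalian cell lines. EB3 is a microtubule plus-end binding protein, so the fusion serves as a localization marker for growing microtubule ends. PA-GFP is a GFP variant that is only weakly fluorescent under roughly 488–504 nm excitation until it is illuminated with violet light near 400 nm. That illumination shifts it to a brightly green-emitting state, which matches the paired excitation (400 / 504 nm) and emission (515 / 517 nm) values recorded. This allows a chosen subpopulation of EB3 to be switched on in a defined region of a living cell and then followed over time, for example to study protein turnover and microtubule dynamics. The record does not state the orientation of the tag relative to EB3, the linker between them, or the cloning method.
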