Addgene plasmid #57130: mPA-GFP-EB3-7
Purpose: Localization: MT End Binding Protein, Excitation: 400 / 504, Emission: 515 / 517
Depositing lab: Michael Davidson. Depositing organization: Florida State University, Tallahassee.
Backbone
  Vector backbone: mPA-GFP
  Backbone size w/o insert (bp): 4750
  Vector type: Mammalian Expression
  Selectable markers: Neomycin (select with G418)
Growth in bacteria
  Bacterial resistance: Kanamycin, 50 μg/mL
  Growth temperature: 37°C
  Growth strain: DH5alpha
  Copy number: High Copy
Gene/Insert
  Gene/Insert name: EB3 (alt name: NM_012326.2)
  Species: H. sapiens (human)
  Entrez Gene: MAPRE3 (a.k.a. EB3, EBF3, EBF3-S, RP3)
  Promoter: CMV
  Tag / fusion protein: mPA-GFP
  Cloning method: Unknown
  Sequencing primers: 5′ CMV-F; 3′ SV40pA-R
Terms and licenses: Academic/Nonprofit Terms; Industry Terms
Depositor comments: . Excitation = 400 / 504; Emission = 515 / 517
How to cite: mPA-GFP-EB3-7 was a gift from Michael Davidson (Addgene plasmid # 57130 ; http://n2t.net/addgene:57130 ; RRID:Addgene_57130)
